>Addgene plasmid #230458 | AiP13564 - pAAV-AiE0170h_3xC3-minBG-SYFP2-WPRE3-BGHpA (Alias: CN3564) | addgene full sequence | sequence record 470945 | Addgene NGS Result
CCTGCAGGCAGCTGCGCGCTCGCTCGCTCACTGAGGCCGCCCGGGCGTCGGGCGACCTTTGGTCGCCCGG
CCTCAGTGAGCGAGCGAGCGCGCAGAGAGGGAGTGGCCAACTCCATCACTAGGGGTTCCTGCGGCCGCAC
GCGTAACTCCTCTAAATAAAACTCTTAAGTTGCTTAGACTGACACAAGGCTCTCATGAATGTGTCCCTGC
CTGCCCTTCTGCTTCTACCTTCTAGCATTCCCCTTTGTAAATCCTATGCACTTCTCTGAGCACATCATTT
TCTGTCTTTTCTTTTTTTCTTTTTCTTTGAGATGAAGTCTTTCAACATTGCCCAGGCTGGTCTCAAACTC
CTGGGCTCAAGCGATCCTCTCGCAACTCCTCTAAATAAAACTCTTAAGTTGCTTAGACTGACACAAGGCT
CTCATGAATGTGTCCCTGCCTGCCCTTCTGCTTCTACCTTCTAGCATTCCCCTTTGTAAATCCTATGCAC
TTCTCTGAGCACATCATTTTCTGTCTTTTCTTTTTTTCTTTTTCTTTGAGATGAAGTCTTTCAACATTGC
CCAGGCTGGTCTCAAACTCCTGGGCTCAAGCGATCCTCTCGCAACTCCTCTAAATAAAACTCTTAAGTTG
CTTAGACTGACACAAGGCTCTCATGAATGTGTCCCTGCCTGCCCTTCTGCTTCTACCTTCTAGCATTCCC
CTTTGTAAATCCTATGCACTTCTCTGAGCACATCATTTTCTGTCTTTTCTTTTTTTCTTTTTCTTTGAGA
TGAAGTCTTTCAACATTGCCCAGGCTGGTCTCAAACTCCTGGGCTCAAGCGATCCTCTCGCGAGCTCGGG
CTGGGCATAAAAGTCAGGGCAGAGCCATCTATTGCTTACATTTGCTTCTGGGATCCAGATCTTTCGAAGC
TAGCGCTACCGGTCGCCACCATGGTGAGCAAGGGCGAGGAGCTGTTCACCGGGGTGGTGCCCATCCTGGT
CGAGCTGGACGGCGACGTAAACGGCCACAAGTTCAGCGTGTCCGGCGAGGGCGAGGGCGATGCCACCTAC
GGCAAGCTGACCCTGAAGCTGATCTGCACCACCGGCAAGCTGCCCGTGCCCTGGCCCACCCTCGTGACCA
CCCTGGGCTACGGCGTGCAGTGCTTCGCCCGCTACCCCGACCACATGAAGCAGCACGACTTCTTCAAGTC
CGCCATGCCCGAAGGCTACGTCCAGGAGCGCACCATCTTCTTCAAGGACGACGGCAACTACAAGACCCGC
GCCGAGGTGAAGTTCGAGGGCGACACCCTGGTGAACCGCATCGAGCTGAAGGGCATCGACTTCAAGGAGG
ACGGCAACATCCTGGGGCACAAGCTGGAGTACAACTACAACAGCCACAACGTCTATATCACCGCCGACAA
GCAGAAGAACGGCATCAAGGCCAACTTCAAGATCCGCCACAACATCGAGGACGGCGGCGTGCAGCTCGCC
GACCACTACCAGCAGAACACCCCCATCGGCGACGGCCCCGTGCTGCTGCCCGACAACCACTACCTGAGCT
ACCAGTCCAAGCTGAGCAAAGACCCCAACGAGAAGCGCGATCACATGGTCCTGCTGGAGTTCGTGACCGC
CGCCGGGATCACTCTCGGCATGGACGAGCTGTACAAGTAAGTCGACGGCGCGCCGCGGCCGCGAATTCGA
TATCATAATCAACCTCTGGATTACAAAATTTGTGAAAGATTGACTGGTATTCTTAACTATGTTGCTCCTT
TTACGCTATGTGGATACGCTGCTTTAATGCCTTTGTATCATGCTATTGCTTCCCGTATGGCTTTCATTTT
CTCCTCCTTGTATAAATCCTGGTTAGTTCTTGCCACGGCGGAACTCATCGCCGCCTGCCTTGCCCGCTGC
TGGACAGGGGCTCGGCTGTTGGGCACTGACAATTCCGTGGCTCGAGAGATCTTCGACTGTGCCTTCTAGT
TGCCAGCCATCTGTTGTTTGCCCCTCCCCCGTGCCTTCCTTGACCCTGGAAGGTGCCACTCCCACTGTCC
TTTCCTAATAAAATGAGGAAATTGCATCGCATTGTCTGAGTAGGTGTCATTCTATTCTGGGGGGTGGGGT
GGGGCAGGACAGCAAGGGGGAGGATTGGGAAGACAATAGCAGGCATGAGATCTCACGTGCGGACCGAGCG
GCCGCAGGAACCCCTAGTGATGGAGTTGGCCACTCCCTCTCTGCGCGCTCGCTCGCTCACTGAGGCCGGG
CGACCAAAGGTCGCCCGACGCCCGGGCTTTGCCCGGGCGGCCTCAGTGAGCGAGCGAGCGCGCAGCTGCC
TGCAGGGGCGCCTGATGCGGTATTTTCTCCTTACGCATCTGTGCGGTATTTCACACCGCATA
[95 nt withheld, positions 2373-2467]
T
[46 nt withheld, positions 2469-2514]
C
[141 nt withheld, positions 2516-2656]
CCTTTGACGTTGGAGTCCACGTTCTTT
[37 nt withheld, positions 2684-2720]
ACTCTATCTCGGGCTATTCTTTTGATTTATAAGGGATTTTGCCGATTTCGGTCTATTGGTTAAAAAATGA
GCTGATTTAACAAAAATTTAACGCGAATTTTAACAAAATATTAACGTTTACAATTTTATGGTGCACTCTC
AGTACAATCTGCTCTGATGCCGCATAGTTAAGCCAGCCCCGACACCCGCCAACACCCGCTGACGCGCCCT
GACGGGCTTGTCTGCTCCCGGCATCCGCTTACAGACAAGCTGTGACCGTCTCCGGGAGCTGCATGTGTCA
GAGGTTTTCACCGTCATCACCGAAACGCGCGAGACGAAAGGGCCTCGTGATACGCCTATTTTTATAGGTT
AATGTCATGATAATAATGGTTTCTTAGACGTCAGGTGGCACTTTTCGGGGAAATGTGCGCGGAACCCCTA
TTTGTTTATTTTTCTAAATACATTCAAATATGTATCCGCTCATGAGACAATAACCCTGATAAATGCTTCA
ATAATATTGAAAAAGGAAGAGTATGAGTATTCAACATTTCCGTGTCGCCCTTATTCCCTTTTTTGCGGCA
TTTTGCCTTCCTGTTTTTGCTCACCCAGAAACGCTGGTGAAAGTAAAAGATGCTGAAGATCAGTTGGGTG
CACGAGTGGGTTACATCGAACTGGATCTCAACAGCGGTAAGATCCTTGAGAGTTTTCGCCCCGAAGAACG
TTTTCCAATGATGAGCACTTTTAAAGTTCTGCTATGTGGCGCGGTATTATCCCGTATTGACGCCGGGCAA
GAGCAACTCGGTCGCCGCATACACTATTCTCAGAATGACTTGGTTGAGTACTCACCAGTCACAGAAAAGC
ATCTTACGGATGGCATGACAGTAAGAGAATTATGCAGTGCTGCCATAACCATGAGTGATAACACTGCGGC
CAACTTACTTCTGACAACGATCGGAGGACCGAAGGAGCTAACCGCTTTTTTGCACAACATGGGGGATCAT
GTAACTCGCCTTGATCGTTGGGAACCGGAGCTGAATGAAGCCATACCAAACGACGAGCGTGACACCACGA
TGCCTGTAGCAATGGCAACAACGTTGCGCAAACTATTAACTGGCGAACTACTTACTCTAGCTTCCCGGCA
ACAATTAATAGACTGGATGGAGGCGGATAAAGTTGCAGGACCACTTCTGCGCTCGGCCCTTCCGGCTGGC
TGGTTTATTGCTGATAAATCTGGAGCCGGTGAGCGTGGGTCTCGCGGTATCATTGCAGCACTGGGGCCAG
ATGGTAAGCCCTCCCGTATCGTAGTTATCTACACGACGGGGAGTCAGGCAACTATGGATGAACGAAATAG
ACAGATCGCTGAGATAGGTGCCTCACTGATTAAGCATTGGTAACTGTCAGACCAAGTTTACTCATATATA
CTTTAGATTGATTTAAAACTTCATTTTTAATTTAAAAGGATCTAGGTGAAGATCCTTTTTGATAATCTCA
TGACCAAAATCCCTTAACGTGAGTTTTCGTTCCACTGAGCGTCAGACCCCGTAGAAAAGATCAAAGGATC
TTCTTGAGATCCTTTTTTTCTGCGCGTAATCTGCTGCTTGCAAACAAAAAAACCACCGCTACCAGCGGTG
GTTTGTTTGCCGGATCAAGAGCTACCAACTCTTTTTCCGAAGGTAACTGGCTTCAGCAGAGCGCAGATAC
CAAATACTGTTCTTCTAGTGTAGCCGTAGTTAGGCCACCACTTCAAGAACTCTGTAGCACCGCCTACATA
CCTCGCTCTGCTAATCCTGTTACCAGTGGCTGCTGCCAGTGGCGATAAGTCGTGTCTTACCGGGTTGGAC
TCAAGACGATAGTTACCGGATAAGGCGCAGCGGTCGGGCTGAACGGGGGGTTCGTGCACACAGCCCAGCT
TGGAGCGAACGACCTACACCGAACTGAGATACCTACAGCGTGAGCTATGAGAAAGCGCCACGCTTCCCGA
AGGGAGAAAGGCGGACAGGTATCCGGTAAGCGGCAGGGTCGGAACAGGAGAGCGCACGAGGGAGCTTCCA
GGGGGAAACGCCTGGTATCTTTATAGTCCTGTCGGGTTTCGCCACCTCTGACTTGAGCGTCGATTTTTGT
GATGCTCGTCAGGGGGGCGGAGCCTATGGAAAAACGCCAGCAACGCGGCCTTTTTACGGTTCCTGGCCTT
TTGCTGGCCTTTTGCTCACATGT
Features (pLannotate 1.2.2; 14 found; start..end, strand, type, name):
     12..39      +  repeat_region  AAV2 ITR (fragment): inverted terminal repeat of adeno-associated virus serotype 2 inverted
     68..95      +  repeat_region  AAV2 ITR (fragment): inverted terminal repeat of adeno-associated virus serotype 2 inverted
    931..1647    +  CDS            SYFP2: SYFP2 is a basic (constitutively fluorescent) yellow fluorescent protein published in 2006, derived from Aequorea victoria. It is reported to be a very rapidly-maturing monomer with moderate acid sensitivity.
   1687..1844    +  misc_feature   WPRE (fragment): woodchuck hepatitis virus posttranscriptional regulatory element
   1850..1930    +  misc_feature   WPRE (fragment): woodchuck hepatitis virus posttranscriptional regulatory element
   1947..2058    +  polyA_signal   bGH poly(A) signal: bovine growth hormone polyadenylation signal
   2176..2316    +  repeat_region  AAV2 ITR: inverted terminal repeat of adeno-associated virus serotype 2 inverted
   2321..2372    -  misc_feature   bom (fragment): basis of mobility region from pBR322
   2391..2846    +  rep_origin     f1 ori (sequence partly withheld): f1 bacteriophage origin of replication; arrow indicates direction of (+) strand synthesis
   2847..2896    -  misc_feature   bom (fragment): basis of mobility region from pBR322
   2998..3033    -  CDS            rop (fragment): Rop protein, which maintains plasmids at low copy number; rop
   3128..3232    +  promoter       AmpR promoter: bla
   3233..4093    +  CDS            AmpR: β-lactamase; bla; confers resistance to ampicillin, carbenicillin, and related antibiotics
   4264..4852    +  rep_origin     ori: high-copy-number ColE1/pMB1/pBR322/pUC origin of replication
