[The description below was written by a language model from this plasmid's Addgene catalogue record and pLannotate feature annotations shown in this document.]
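Description:
AiP13564 - pAAV-AiE0170h_3xC3-minBG-SYFP2-WPRE3-BGHpA (alias CN3564) is a 4,913 nt AAV transfer plasmid built on a pAAV2 backbone and intended for packaging a reporter genome into recombinant adeno-associated virus for delivery to brain tissue. In bacteria it replicates from a high-copy ColE1/pUC-type origin and is selected with ampicillin through the bla gene under its native promoter. An f1 phage origin and small remnants of pBR322 bom and rop sequences are also present in the backbone. The annotation finds a full AAV2 inverted terminal repeat downstream of the cassette, but only short ITR fragments at the upstream end, which may reflect the difficulty of sequencing and annotating these repeats. The listed recombination-deficient propagation strain is consistent with the need to keep ITRs stable.

Between the ITRs lies a compact expression cassette. According to the name and catalogue entry, the AiE0170h_3xC3 enhancer sits upstream of a minimal beta-globin promoter (minBG). Neither element is annotated in the feature table, although the unannotated region before the coding sequence is where they would lie. The "3xC3" label suggests a triplicated core of the enhancer, but the record does not define it. A minimal promoter has little activity of its own, so the enhancer largely determines where expression occurs. The cassette drives SYFP2, a rapidly maturing monomeric yellow fluorescent protein derived from Aequorea victoria. It is followed by WPRE3, a shortened woodchuck hepatitis virus posttranscriptional element (annotated as two WPRE fragments) that boosts transcript expression, and by the bovine growth hormone polyadenylation signal.

The stated purpose is enhancer-driven, AAV-mediated transgene expression in specific brain cell populations, with SYFP2 fluorescence marking the labelled cells. The record does not say which cell population this enhancer targets.
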