Addgene plasmid #230458: AiP13564 - pAAV-AiE0170h_3xC3-minBG-SYFP2-WPRE3-BGHpA (Alias: CN3564)
Purpose: AiE0170h_3xC3 is an enhancer sequence, designed to drive AAV-mediated transgene expression in specific populations of brain cells
Depositing lab: Allen Institute for Brain Science & Jonathan Ting. Depositing organization: Allen Institute. Publication: A suite of enhancer AAVs and transgenic mouse lines for genetic access to cortical cell types. Ben-Simon Y, Hooper M, Narayan S, Daigle TL, Dwivedi D, Way SW, Oster A, Stafford DA, Mich JK, Taormina MJ, Martinez RA, Opitz-Araya X, Roth JR, Alexander JR, Allen S, Amster A, Arbuckle J, Ayala A, Baker PM, Bakken TE, Barcelli T, Barta S, Bendrick J, Bertagnolli D, Bielstein C, Bishwakarma P, Bowlus J, Boyer G, Brouner K, Casian B, Casper T, Chakka AB, Chakrabarty R, Chance RK, Chavan S, Clark M, Colbert K, Collman F, Daniel S, Departee M, DiValentin P, Donadio N, Dotson N, Egdorf T, Fliss T, Gabitto M, Garcia J, Gary A, Gasperini M, Gloe J, Goldy J, Gore BB, Graybuck L, Greisman N, Haeseleer F, Halterman C, Haradon Z, Hastings SD, Helback O, Ho W, Hockemeyer D, Huang C, Huff S, Hunker A, Johansen N, Jones D, Juneau Z, Kalmbach B, Kannan M, Khem S, Kussick E, Kutsal R, Larsen R, Lee C, Lee AY, Leibly M, Lenz GH, Li S, Liang E, Lusk N, Madigan Z, Malloy J, Malone J, McCue R, Melchor J, Mollenkopf T, Moosman S, Morin E, Newman D, Ng L, Ngo K, Omstead V, Otto S, Oyama A, Pena N, Pham T, Phillips E, Pom CA, Potekhina L, Ransford S, Ray PL, Rette D, Reynoldson C, Rimorin C, Rocha D, Ruiz A, Sanchez REA, Sawyer L, Sedeno-Cortes A, Sevigny JP, Shapovalova N, Shepard N, Shulga L, Sigler AR, Siverts L, Soliman S, Somasundaram S, Staats B, Stewart K, Szelenyi E, Tieu M, Trader C, Tran A, van Velthoven CTJ, Walker M, Wang Y, Weed N, Wirthlin M, Wood T, Wynalda B, Yao Z, Zhou T, Ariza J, Dee N, Reding M, Ronellenfitch K, Mufti S, Sunkin SM, Smith KA, Esposito L, Waters J, Thyagarajan B, Yao S, Lein ES, Zeng H, Levi BP, Ngai J, Ting JT, Tasic B. Cell. 2025 May 16:S0092-8674(25)00513-6. doi: 10.1016/j.cell.2025.05.002. PubMed 40403729.
Backbone
  Vector backbone: pAAV2
  Vector type: AAV
Growth in bacteria
  Bacterial resistance: Ampicillin, 100 μg/mL
  Growth temperature: 37°C
  Growth strain: NEB Stable
  Copy number: High Copy
Gene/Insert
  Gene/Insert name: SYFP2
  Species: Synthetic
  Promoter: minBG
  Cloning method: Gibson Cloning
Terms and licenses: Academic/Nonprofit Terms; Industry Terms: Not Available to Industry
How to cite: AiP13564 - pAAV-AiE0170h_3xC3-minBG-SYFP2-WPRE3-BGHpA (Alias: CN3564) was a gift from Allen Institute for Brain Science & Jonathan Ting (Addgene plasmid # 230458 ; http://n2t.net/addgene:230458 ; RRID:Addgene_230458)
